Addgene plasmid #144251: TFORF2864
Purpose: Lentiviral vector for overexpressing transcription factor ORFs with unique 24-bp barcodes. Barcodes facilitate identification of transcription factors in pooled screens.
Depositing lab: Feng Zhang. Depositing organization: Broad Institute. Publication: A transcription factor atlas of directed differentiation. Joung J, Ma S, Tay T, Geiger-Schuller KR, Kirchgatterer PC, Verdine VK, Guo B, Arias-Garcia MA, Allen WE, Singh A, Kuksenko O, Abudayyeh OO, Gootenberg JS, Fu Z, Macrae RK, Buenrostro JD, Regev A, Zhang F. Cell. 2023 Jan 5;186(1):209-229.e26. doi: 10.1016/j.cell.2022.11.026. PubMed 36608654.
Backbone
  Vector backbone: pLX_TRC317
  Backbone manufacturer: Broad Institute Genetic Perturbation Platform
  Backbone size w/o insert (bp): 8264
  Vector type: Mammalian Expression, Lentiviral
  Selectable markers: Puromycin
Growth in bacteria
  Bacterial resistance: Ampicillin, 100 μg/mL
  Growth temperature: 37°C
  Growth strain: NEB Stable
  Copy number: High Copy
Gene/Insert
  Gene/Insert name: WIZ
  Species: H. sapiens (human)
  Insert size (bp): 2486
  Entrez Gene: WIZ (a.k.a. ZNF803)
  Promoter: EF1a
  Cloning method: Unknown
  Sequencing primers: 5′ GGGTGGAGACTGAAGTTAGGCCAG; 3′ CACATAGCGTAAAAGGAGCAACATAG
Terms and licenses: Academic/Nonprofit Terms; Industry Terms: Not Available to Industry
Depositor comments: NM_021241,ENST00000263381 . The transcription factor ORF portion of this plasmid was synthesized by Genewiz. Please test multiple small colonies in case of plasmid recombination. To make this collection available in a timely manner, a portion of this collection was not fully sequenced by Addgene. If an Addgene verified full plasmid sequence is not available, please contact us prior to placing an order to request the full sequence.
How to cite: TFORF2864 was a gift from Feng Zhang (Addgene plasmid # 144251 ; http://n2t.net/addgene:144251 ; RRID:Addgene_144251)
