[The description below was written by a language model from this plasmid's Addgene catalogue record and pLannotate feature annotations shown in this document.]
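Description:
TFORF2864 is a lentiviral mammalian expression plasmid built on the pLX_TRC317 backbone. It belongs to a barcoded library of human transcription factor open reading frames, and this member carries WIZ (also known as ZNF803). In bacteria it is maintained through a high-copy ColE1/pUC-type origin and selected with ampicillin via β-lactamase. An f1 origin and remnants of a lac/T7/T3 cloning region are also present. The depositor warns that the plasmid can recombine, which is a common problem with constructs that carry LTR repeats.

The viral portion follows a third-generation, self-inactivating design. An RSV promoter drives a truncated HIV-1 5' LTR, followed by the Ψ packaging signal with a partial gag sequence, the Rev response element, a cPPT/CTS and a ΔU3 3' LTR, with an SV40 polyadenylation signal downstream. Two expression units sit between the LTRs. An SV40 early promoter drives puromycin N-acetyltransferase, so transduced cells can be selected with puromycin. The strong constitutive EF-1α promoter drives the human WIZ ORF, which the annotation splits into two adjacent fragments. A WPRE follows the ORF to enhance transcript expression.

The record states that each library member has a unique 24-bp barcode. The feature table does not annotate it, so its position cannot be given here. The short U6 promoter fragment between the ORF and the WPRE is probably a residual or primer-site sequence rather than a functional Pol III unit.

The construct is intended for overexpressing WIZ, alone or in pooled screens where barcodes identify the transcription factor delivered to each cell, as in directed differentiation studies. WIZ is described as a zinc finger protein that may link the EHMT1/EHMT2 histone methyltransferases to the CTBP corepressor machinery.
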