Features (pLannotate 1.2.2; 32 found; start..end, strand, type, name):
      5..231     +  promoter       RSV promoter: Rous sarcoma virus enhancer/promoter
    232..412     +  LTR            5' LTR (truncated): truncated 5' long terminal repeat (LTR) from HIV-1
    459..584     +  misc_feature   HIV-1 Ψ: packaging signal of human immunodeficiency virus type 1
    568..931     +  CDS            HIV-1 gag (fragment): gag protein from human immunodeficiency virus 1; gag
   1077..1310    +  misc_feature   RRE: The Rev response element (RRE) of HIV-1 allows for Rev-dependent mRNA export from the nucleus to the cytoplasm.
   1687..1713    +  CDS            Rev (fragment): human immunodeficiency virus 1 (HIV-1) Rev protein; rev; enhances nuclear export of unspliced and incompletely spliced viral mRNAs
   1720..1743    +  promoter       SV40 promoter (fragment): SV40 early promoter
   1744..1815    +  promoter       SV40 promoter (fragment): SV40 enhancer and early promoter
   1839..1974    +  rep_origin     SV40 ori: SV40 origin of replication
   2020..2616    +  CDS            PuroR (fragment): puromycin N-acetyltransferase; pac from Streptomyces; confers resistance to puromycin
   2665..2782    +  misc_feature   cPPT/CTS: central polypurine tract and central termination sequence of HIV-1
   2847..2913    +  CDS            small t antigen (fragment): SV40 (simian virus 40) small t antigen
   2920..4098    +  promoter       EF-1α promoter: strong constitutive promoter for human elongation factor EF-1α
   4115..4318    +  CDS            WIZ (fragment): WIZ_HUMAN - Also known as ZNF803. Experimental evidence at protein level: Swiss-Prot protein existence level 1. May link EHMT1 and EHMT2 histone methyltransferases to the CTBP corepressor machinery. May be involved in EHMT1-EHMT2 heterodimer formation and stabilization (By similarity). From Homo sapiens (Human).
   4319..6496    +  CDS            WIZ (fragment): WIZ_HUMAN - Also known as ZNF803. Experimental evidence at protein level: Swiss-Prot protein existence level 1. May link EHMT1 and EHMT2 histone methyltransferases to the CTBP corepressor machinery. May be involved in EHMT1-EHMT2 heterodimer formation and stabilization (By similarity). From Homo sapiens (Human).
   6512..6565    +  promoter       U6 promoter (fragment): RNA polymerase III promoter for human U6 snRNA
   6607..7195    +  misc_feature   WPRE: woodchuck hepatitis virus posttranscriptional regulatory element
   7246..7265    +  misc_feature   cPPT/CTS (fragment): central polypurine tract and central termination sequence of HIV-1
   7267..7500    +  LTR            3' LTR (ΔU3): self-inactivating 3' long terminal repeat (LTR) from HIV-1
   7578..7699    +  polyA_signal   SV40 poly(A) signal: SV40 polyadenylation signal
   7739..7874    +  rep_origin     SV40 ori: SV40 origin of replication
   7895..7913    -  promoter       T7 promoter: promoter for bacteriophage T7 RNA polymerase
   7921..8076    +  CDS            lacZα (fragment): LacZα fragment of β-galactosidase; lacZ fragment
   8081..8509    +  rep_origin     f1 ori (sequence partly withheld): f1 bacteriophage origin of replication; arrow indicates direction of (+) strand synthesis
   8562..8666    +  promoter       AmpR promoter: bla
   8667..9527    +  CDS            AmpR: β-lactamase; bla; confers resistance to ampicillin, carbenicillin, and related antibiotics
   9698..10286   +  rep_origin     ori: high-copy-number ColE1/pMB1/pBR322/pUC origin of replication
  10469..10561   +  CDS            lacI (fragment): lac repressor; lacI; The lac repressor binds to the lac operator to inhibit transcription in E. coli. This inhibition can be relieved by adding lactose or isopropyl-β-D-thiogalactopyranoside (IPTG).
  10574..10595   +  protein_bind   CAP binding site: CAP binding activates transcription in the presence of cAMP. E. coli catabolite activator protein
  10610..10640   +  promoter       lac promoter: promoter for the E. coli lac operon
  10644..10666   +  protein_bind   lac operator (fragment): The lac repressor binds to the lac operator to inhibit transcription in E. coli. This inhibition can be relieved by adding lactose or isopropyl-β-D-thiogalactopyranoside (IPTG). lac repressor encoded by lacI
  10709..10727   +  promoter       T3 promoter: promoter for bacteriophage T3 RNA polymerase
>Addgene plasmid #144251 | TFORF2864 | addgene full sequence | sequence record 404128 | Addgene NGS Result
TTAATGTAGTCTTATGCAATACTCTTGTAGTCTTGCAACATGGTAACGATGAGTTAGCAACATGCCTTAC
AAGGAGAGAAAAAGCACCGTGCATGCCGATTGGTGGAAGTAAGGTGGTACGATCGTGCCTTATTAGGAAG
GCAACAGACGGGTCTGACATGGATTGGACGAACCACTGAATTGCCGCATTGCAGAGATATTGTATTTAAG
TGCCTAGCTCGATACATAAACGGGTCTCTCTGGTTAGACCAGATCTGAGCCTGGGAGCTCTCTGGCTAAC
TAGGGAACCCACTGCTTAAGCCTCAATAAAGCTTGCCTTGAGTGCTTCAAGTAGTGTGTGCCCGTCTGTT
GTGTGACTCTGGTAACTAGAGATCCCTCAGACCCTTTTAGTCAGTGTGGAAAATCTCTAGCAGTGGCGCC
CGAACAGGGACTTGAAAGCGAAAGGGAAACCAGAGGAGCTCTCTCGACGCAGGACTCGGCTTGCTGAAGC
GCGCACGGCAAGAGGCGAGGGGCGGCGACTGGTGAGTACGCCAAAAATTTTGACTAGCGGAGGCTAGAAG
GAGAGAGATGGGTGCGAGAGCGTCAGTATTAAGCGGGGGAGAATTAGATCGCGATGGGAAAAAATTCGGT
TAAGGCCAGGGGGAAAGAAAAAATATAAATTAAAACATATAGTATGGGCAAGCAGGGAGCTAGAACGATT
CGCAGTTAATCCTGGCCTGTTAGAAACATCAGAAGGCTGTAGACAAATACTGGGACAGCTACAACCATCC
CTTCAGACAGGATCAGAAGAACTTAGATCATTATATAATACAGTAGCAACCCTCTATTGTGTGCATCAAA
GGATAGAGATAAAAGACACCAAGGAAGCTTTAGACAAGATAGAGGAAGAGCAAAACAAAAGTAAGACCAC
CGCACAGCAAGCGGCCGCTGATCTTCAGACCTGGAGGAGGAGATATGAGGGACAATTGGAGAAGTGAATT
ATATAAATATAAAGTAGTAAAAATTGAACCATTAGGAGTAGCACCCACCAAGGCAAAGAGAAGAGTGGTG
CAGAGAGAAAAAAGAGCAGTGGGAATAGGAGCTTTGTTCCTTGGGTTCTTGGGAGCAGCAGGAAGCACTA
TGGGCGCAGCGTCAATGACGCTGACGGTACAGGCCAGACAATTATTGTCTGGTATAGTGCAGCAGCAGAA
CAATTTGCTGAGGGCTATTGAGGCGCAACAGCATCTGTTGCAACTCACAGTCTGGGGCATCAAGCAGCTC
CAGGCAAGAATCCTGGCTGTGGAAAGATACCTAAAGGATCAACAGCTCCTGGGGATTTGGGGTTGCTCTG
GAAAACTCATTTGCACCACTGCTGTGCCTTGGAATGCTAGTTGGAGTAATAAATCTCTGGAACAGATTTG
GAATCACACGACCTGGATGGAGTGGGACAGAGAAATTAACAATTACACAAGCTTAATACACTCCTTAATT
GAAGAATCGCAAAACCAGCAAGAAAAGAATGAACAAGAATTATTGGAATTAGATAAATGGGCAAGTTTGT
GGAATTGGTTTAACATAACAAATTGGCTGTGGTATATAAAATTATTCATAATGATAGTAGGAGGCTTGGT
AGGTTTAAGAATAGTTTTTGCTGTACTTTCTATAGTGAATAGAGTTAGGCAGGGATATTCACCATTATCG
TTTCAGACCCACCTCCCAACCCCGAGGGGACCCATGCATTGCATCTCAATTAGTCAGCAACCAGGTGTGG
AAAGTCCCCAGGCTCCCCAGCAGGCAGAAGTATGCAAAGCATGCGTCTCAATTAGTCAGCAACCATAGTC
CCGCCCCTAACTCCGCCCATCCCGCCCCTAACTCCGCCCAGTTCCGCCCATTCTCCGCCCCATGGCTGAC
TAATTTTTTTTATTTATGCAGAGGCCGAGGCCGCCTCGGCCTCTGAGCTATTCCAGAAGTAGTGAGGAGG
CTTTTTTGGAGGCCTAGGCTTTTGCAAAAAGCTTTCTAGAGGTACCACCGGAGCTTACCATGACCGAGTA
CAAGCCCACGGTGCGCCTCGCCACCCGCGACGACGTCCCCAGGGCCGTACGCACCCTCGCCGCCGCGTTC
GCCGACTACCCCGCCACGCGCCACACCGTCGATCCGGACCGCCACATCGAGCGGGTCACCGAGCTGCAAG
AACTCTTCCTCACGCGCGTCGGGCTCGACATCGGCAAGGTGTGGGTCGCGGACGACGGCGCCGCCGTGGC
GGTCTGGACCACGCCGGAGAGCGTCGAAGCGGGGGCGGTGTTCGCCGAGATCGGCCCGCGCATGGCCGAG
TTGAGCGGTTCCCGGCTGGCCGCGCAGCAACAGATGGAAGGCCTCCTGGCGCCGCACCGGCCCAAGGAGC
CCGCGTGGTTCCTGGCCACCGTCGGCGTCTCGCCCGACCACCAGGGCAAGGGTCTGGGCAGCGCCGTCGT
GCTCCCCGGAGTGGAGGCGGCCGAGCGCGCCGGGGTGCCCGCCTTCCTGGAGACCTCCGCGCCCCGCAAC
CTCCCCTTCTACGAGCGGCTCGGCTTCACCGTCACCGCCGACGTCGAGGTGCCCGAAGGACCGCGCACCT
GGTGCATGACCCGCAAGCCCGGTGCCAGTTAACGAATTCTAGATCTTGAGACAAATGGCAGTATTCATCC
ACAATTTTAAAAGAAAAGGGGGGATTGGGGGGTACAGTGCAGGGGAAAGAATAGTAGACATAATAGCAAC
AGACATACAAACTAAAGAATTACAAAAACAAATTACAAAAATTCAAAATTTTCGGGTTTATTACAGGGAC
AGCAGAGATCCACTTTGGCGCCGGCTCGAGGCCTGCAGGTGCAAAGATGGATAAAGTTTTAAACAGAGAG
GAATCTTTGCAGCTAATGGACCTTCTAGGTCTTGAAAGGAGTGGGAATTGGCTCCGGTGCCCGTCAGTGG
GCAGAGCGCACATCGCCCACAGTCCCCGAGAAGTTGGGGGGAGGGGTCGGCAATTGAACCGGTGCCTAGA
GAAGGTGGCGCGGGGTAAACTGGGAAAGTGATGTCGTGTACTGGCTCCGCCTTTTTCCCGAGGGTGGGGG
AGAACCGTATATAAGTGCAGTAGTCGCCGTGAACGTTCTTTTTCGCAACGGGTTTGCCGCCAGAACACAG
GTAAGTGCCGTGTGTGGTTCCCGCGGGCCTGGCCTCTTTACGGGTTATGGCCCTTGCGTGCCTTGAATTA
CTTCCACCTGGCTGCAGTACGTGATTCTTGATCCCGAGCTTCGGGTTGGAAGTGGGTGGGAGAGTTCGAG
GCCTTGCGCTTAAGGAGCCCCTTCGCCTCGTGCTTGAGTTGAGGCCTGGCCTGGGCGCTGGGGCCGCCGC
GTGCGAATCTGGTGGCACCTTCGCGCCTGTCTCGCTGCTTTCGATAAGTCTCTAGCCATTTAAAATTTTT
GATGACCTGCTGCGACGCTTTTTTTCTGGCAAGATAGTCTTGTAAATGCGGGCCAAGATCTGCACACTGG
TATTTCGGTTTTTGGGGCCGCGGGCGGCGACGGGGCCCGTGCGTCCCAGCGCACATGTTCGGCGAGGCGG
GGCCTGCGAGCGCGGCCACCGAGAATCGGACGGGGGTAGTCTCAAGCTGGCCGGCCTGCTCTGGTGCCTG
GCCTCGCGCCGCCGTGTATCGCCCCGCCCTGGGCGGCAAGGCTGGCCCGGTCGGCACCAGTTGCGTGAGC
GGAAAGATGGCCGCTTCCCGGCCCTGCTGCAGGGAGCTCAAAATGGAGGACGCGGCGCTCGGGAGAGCGG
GCGGGTGAGTCACCCACACAAAGGAAAAGGGCCTTTCCGTCCTCAGCCGTCGCTTCATGTGACTCCACGG
AGTACCGGGCGCCGTCCAGGCACCTCGATTAGTTCTCGAGCTTTTGGAGTACGTCGTCTTTAGGTTGGGG
GGAGGGGTTTTATGCGATGGAGTTTCCCCACACTGAGTGGGTGGAGACTGAAGTTAGGCCAGCTTGGCAC
TTGATGTAATTCTCCTTGGAATTTGCCCTTTTTGAGTTTGGATCTTGGTTCATTCTCAAGCCTCAGACAG
TGGTTCAAAGTTTTTTTCTTCCATTTCAGGTGTCGTGAGGCTAGCACCGCCACCATGGAGGGGTCTCTGG
CAGGCAGCCTGGCTGCACCAGATCGTCCCCAAGGCCCAGAGAGACTGCCTGGCCCGGCGCCAAGGGAGAA
CATCGAGGGTGGGGCCGAAGCTGCTGAGGGGGAAGGTGGCATCTTCCGGTCCACCCGTTACCTGCCTGTC
ACCAAGGAGGGCCCCCGAGACATTCTGGATGGCAGAGGTGGCATCTCTGTGGCCAACTTTGACCCAGGCA
CCTTCAGCCTGATGCGCTGTGACTTCTGCGGGGCTGGCTTCGACACACGGGCCGGCCTCTCCAGCCACGC
CCGGGCCCACCTACGTGACTTCGGTATCACCAACTGGGAGCTCACTGTCTCACCCATCAACATCCTGCAG
GAGCTGCTGGCCACCTCTGCTGCTGAGCAGCCCCCCAGCCCCCTGGGCCGAGAGCCTGGGGGTCCGCCTG
GCAGCTTCCTGACCTCCCGTCGGCCCCGCTTACCTCTCACGGTGCCCTTTCCACCCACCTGGGCTGAGGA
CCCTGGGCCAGCCTATGGAGATGCCTCAGGCCCAGAGCCAGCACGAGACATCCGCTGCGAGTTCTGTGGT
GAGTTCTTCGAGAACCGCAAGGGCCTCTCGAGCCACGCGCGCTCCCATCTGCGGCAAATGGGCGTGACCG
AGTGGTACGTCAATGGCTCGCCCATCGACACGCTGCGGGAGATCCTGAAGAGACGGACCCAGTCTCGGCC
TGGTGGACCTCCCAACCCACCAGGGCCAAGCCCAAAAGCCCTGGCCAAGATGATGGGCGGCGCAGGTCCT
GGCAGCTCACTGGAAGCCCGCAGCCCCTCGGACCTTCACATCTCACCCTTGGCCAAGAAGTTGCCACCAC
CACCGGGCAGCCCCCTGGGCCACTCACCAACTGCCTCTCCTCCTCCTACGGCCCGAAAGATGTTCCCAGG
CCTGGCTGCACCCTCCTTGCCCAAGAAGCTGAAGCCTGAACAAATACGGGTGGAGATCAAGCGGGAGATG
CTGCCGGGGGCCCTTCATGGGGAACTGCACCCATCTGAGGGTCCCTGGGGGGCACCACGGGAAGACATGA
CACCCCTGAACCTGTCGTCCCGGGCAGAGCCGGTGCGCGACATCCGCTGTGAGTTCTGCGGCGAGTTCTT
CGAGAACCGCAAGGGCCTGTCGAGTCACGCGCGCTCACACCTGCGGCAGATGGGTGTGACCGAGTGGTCC
GTCAATGGTTCGCCCATCGACACACTGCGAGAGATCCTCAAGAAGAAGTCCAAGCCGTGCCTCATCAAGA
AGGAGCCACCGGCTGGAGACCTGGCCCCTGCCCTGGCTGAGGACGGGCCTCCCACCGTGGCCCCTGGGCC
CGTGCAGTCCCCACTGCCGCTGTCGCCCCTGGCTGGCCGGCCAGGCAAACCAGGTGCAGGGCCGGCCCAG
GTTCCTCGTGAGCTCAGCCTGACGCCCATCACTGGGGCCAAGCCCTCAGCCACTGGCTACCTGGGCTCAG
TGGCAGCCAAGCGGCCCCTGCAGGAGGACCGCCTCCTCCCAGCAGAGGTCAAGGCCAAGACCTACATCCA
GACTGAACTGCCCTTCAAGGCAAAGACCCTTCATGAGAAGACCTCCCACTCCTCCACCGAGGCCTGCTGC
GAGCTGTGTGGCCTTTACTTTGAAAACCGCAAGGCCCTGGCCAGCCACGCACGGGCACACCTGCGGCAGT
TCGGCGTGACCGAGTGGTGCGTCAATGGCTCGCCCATCGAGACACTGAGCGAGTGGATCAAACACCGGCC
CCAGAAGGTGGGCGCCTACCGCAGCTACATCCAGGGCGGCCGCCCCTTCACCAAGAAGTTCCGCAGTGCC
GGCCATGGCCGTGACAGTGACAAGCGGCCGTCCCTGGGGCTGGCACCCGGGGGCCTGGCCGTGGTCGGCC
GCAGTGCCGGAGGGGAGCCAGGGCCCGAGGCTGGCCGGGCAGCCGACGGTGGTGAGCGGCCTCTGGCAGC
CAGCCCGCCAGGCACCGTGAAGGCTGAGGAGCACCAGCGGCAGAACATCAACAAATTTGAACGCCGACAA
GCCCGCCCTCCAGATGCCTCCGCAGCCCGGGGAGGCGAGGACACCAATGACCTACAGCAGAAGCTGGAGG
AGGTGCGGCAACCCCCACCCCGAGTCCGGCCAGTCCCCTCCCTGGTGCCCCGGCCCCCCCAGACATCACT
TGTCAAGTTCGTGGGCAACATCTACACCCTCAAATGCAGGTTCTGTGAGGTGGAATTCCAGGGCCCCCTC
TCCATCCAGGAAGAGTGGGTGCGGCACTTACAGCGGCACATCCTGGAGATGAACTTCTCCAAAGCGGACC
CCCCACCTGAGGAGTCCCAGGCCCCGCAGGCACAGACAGCGGCGGCAGAGGCTCCCTAGTAATGAACTAG
TCCGTAACTTGAAAGTATTTCGATTTCTTGGCTTTATATATCTTGTGGAAAGGACGATTATAGCTGGGAG
ACAAACCAATAACGCGTTAAGTCGACAATCAACCTCTGGATTACAAAATTTGTGAAAGATTGACTGGTAT
TCTTAACTATGTTGCTCCTTTTACGCTATGTGGATACGCTGCTTTAATGCCTTTGTATCATGCTATTGCT
TCCCGTATGGCTTTCATTTTCTCCTCCTTGTATAAATCCTGGTTGCTGTCTCTTTATGAGGAGTTGTGGC
CCGTTGTCAGGCAACGTGGCGTGGTGTGCACTGTGTTTGCTGACGCAACCCCCACTGGTTGGGGCATTGC
CACCACCTGTCAGCTCCTTTCCGGGACTTTCGCTTTCCCCCTCCCTATTGCCACGGCGGAACTCATCGCC
GCCTGCCTTGCCCGCTGCTGGACAGGGGCTCGGCTGTTGGGCACTGACAATTCCGTGGTGTTGTCGGGGA
AATCATCGTCCTTTCCTTGGCTGCTCGCCTGTGTTGCCACCTGGATTCTGCGCGGGACGTCCTTCTGCTA
CGTCCCTTCGGCCCTCAATCCAGCGGACCTTCCTTCCCGCGGCCTGCTGCCGGCTCTGCGGCCTCTTCCG
CGTCTTCGCCTTCGCCCTCAGACGAGTCGGATCTCCCTTTGGGCCGCCTCCCCGCGTCGACTTTAAGACC
AATGACTTACAAGGCAGCTGTAGATCTTAGCCACTTTTTAAAAGAAAAGGGGGGACTGGAAGGGCTAATT
CACTCCCAACGAAGACAAGATCTGCTTTTTGCTTGTACTGGGTCTCTCTGGTTAGACCAGATCTGAGCCT
GGGAGCTCTCTGGCTAACTAGGGAACCCACTGCTTAAGCCTCAATAAAGCTTGCCTTGAGTGCTTCAAGT
AGTGTGTGCCCGTCTGTTGTGTGACTCTGGTAACTAGAGATCCCTCAGACCCTTTTAGTCAGTGTGGAAA
ATCTCTAGCAGTACGTATAGTAGTTCATGTCATCTTATTATTCAGTATTTATAACTTGCAAAGAAATGAA
TATCAGAGAGTGAGAGGAACTTGTTTATTGCAGCTTATAATGGTTACAAATAAAGCAATAGCATCACAAA
TTTCACAAATAAAGCATTTTTTTCACTGCATTCTAGTTGTGGTTTGTCCAAACTCATCAATGTATCTTAT
CATGTCTGGCTCTAGCTATCCCGCCCCTAACTCCGCCCATCCCGCCCCTAACTCCGCCCAGTTCCGCCCA
TTCTCCGCCCCATGGCTGACTAATTTTTTTTATTTATGCAGAGGCCGAGGCCGCCTCGGCCTCTGAGCTA
TTCCAGAAGTAGTGAGGAGGCTTTTTTGGAGGCCTAGGGACGTACCCAATTCGCCCTATAGTGAGTCGTA
TTACGCGCGCTCACTGGCCGTCGTTTTACAACGTCGTGACTGGGAAAACCCTGGCGTTACCCAACTTAAT
CGCCTTGCAGCACATCCCCCTTTCGCCAGCTGGCGTAATAGCGAAGAGGCCCGCACCGATCGCCCTTCCC
AACAGTTGCGCAGCCTGAATGGCGAATGGG
[124 nt withheld, positions 8081-8204]
C
[91 nt withheld, positions 8206-8296]
A
[49 nt withheld, positions 8298-8346]
CCTTTGACGTTGGAGTCCACGTTCTTT
[37 nt withheld, positions 8374-8410]
ACCCTATCTCGGTCTATTCTTTTGATTTATAAGGGATTTTGCCGATTTCGGCCTATTGGTTAAAAAATGA
GCTGATTTAACAAAAATTTAACGCGAATTTTAACAAAATATTAACGCTTACAATTTAGGTGGCACTTTTC
GGGGAAATGTGCGCGGAACCCCTATTTGTTTATTTTTCTAAATACATTCAAATATGTATCCGCTCATGAG
ACAATAACCCTGATAAATGCTTCAATAATATTGAAAAAGGAAGAGTATGAGTATTCAACATTTCCGTGTC
GCCCTTATTCCCTTTTTTGCGGCATTTTGCCTTCCTGTTTTTGCTCACCCAGAAACGCTGGTGAAAGTAA
AAGATGCTGAAGATCAGTTGGGTGCACGAGTGGGTTACATCGAACTGGATCTCAACAGCGGTAAGATCCT
TGAGAGTTTTCGCCCCGAAGAACGTTTTCCAATGATGAGCACTTTTAAAGTTCTGCTATGTGGCGCGGTA
TTATCCCGTATTGACGCCGGGCAAGAGCAACTCGGTCGCCGCATACACTATTCTCAGAATGACTTGGTTG
AGTACTCACCAGTCACAGAAAAGCATCTTACGGATGGCATGACAGTAAGAGAATTATGCAGTGCTGCCAT
AACCATGAGTGATAACACTGCGGCCAACTTACTTCTGACAACGATCGGAGGACCGAAGGAGCTAACCGCT
TTTTTGCACAACATGGGGGATCATGTAACTCGCCTTGATCGTTGGGAACCGGAGCTGAATGAAGCCATAC
CAAACGACGAGCGTGACACCACGATGCCTGTAGCAATGGCAACAACGTTGCGCAAACTATTAACTGGCGA
ACTACTTACTCTAGCTTCCCGGCAACAATTAATAGACTGGATGGAGGCGGATAAAGTTGCAGGACCACTT
CTGCGCTCGGCCCTTCCGGCTGGCTGGTTTATTGCTGATAAATCTGGAGCCGGTGAGCGTGGGTCTCGCG
GTATCATTGCAGCACTGGGGCCAGATGGTAAGCCCTCCCGTATCGTAGTTATCTACACGACGGGGAGTCA
GGCAACTATGGATGAACGAAATAGACAGATCGCTGAGATAGGTGCCTCACTGATTAAGCATTGGTAACTG
TCAGACCAAGTTTACTCATATATACTTTAGATTGATTTAAAACTTCATTTTTAATTTAAAAGGATCTAGG
TGAAGATCCTTTTTGATAATCTCATGACCAAAATCCCTTAACGTGAGTTTTCGTTCCACTGAGCGTCAGA
CCCCGTAGAAAAGATCAAAGGATCTTCTTGAGATCCTTTTTTTCTGCGCGTAATCTGCTGCTTGCAAACA
AAAAAACCACCGCTACCAGCGGTGGTTTGTTTGCCGGATCAAGAGCTACCAACTCTTTTTCCGAAGGTAA
CTGGCTTCAGCAGAGCGCAGATACCAAATACTGTTCTTCTAGTGTAGCCGTAGTTAGGCCACCACTTCAA
GAACTCTGTAGCACCGCCTACATACCTCGCTCTGCTAATCCTGTTACCAGTGGCTGCTGCCAGTGGCGAT
AAGTCGTGTCTTACCGGGTTGGACTCAAGACGATAGTTACCGGATAAGGCGCAGCGGTCGGGCTGAACGG
GGGGTTCGTGCACACAGCCCAGCTTGGAGCGAACGACCTACACCGAACTGAGATACCTACAGCGTGAGCT
ATGAGAAAGCGCCACGCTTCCCGAAGGGAGAAAGGCGGACAGGTATCCGGTAAGCGGCAGGGTCGGAACA
GGAGAGCGCACGAGGGAGCTTCCAGGGGGAAACGCCTGGTATCTTTATAGTCCTGTCGGGTTTCGCCACC
TCTGACTTGAGCGTCGATTTTTGTGATGCTCGTCAGGGGGGCGGAGCCTATGGAAAAACGCCAGCAACGC
GGCCTTTTTACGGTTCCTGGCCTTTTGCTGGCCTTTTGCTCACATGTTCTTTCCTGCGTTATCCCCTGAT
TCTGTGGATAACCGTATTACCGCCTTTGAGTGAGCTGATACCGCTCGCCGCAGCCGAACGACCGAGCGCA
GCGAGTCAGTGAGCGAGGAAGCGGAAGAGCGCCCAATACGCAAACCGCCTCTCCCCGCGCGTTGGCCGAT
TCATTAATGCAGCTGGCACGACAGGTTTCCCGACTGGAAAGCGGGCAGTGAGCGCAACGCAATTAATGTG
AGTTAGCTCACTCATTAGGCACCCCAGGCTTTACACTTTATGCTTCCGGCTCGTATGTTGTGTGGAATTG
TGAGCGGATAACAATTTCACACAGGAAACAGCTATGACCATGATTACGCCAAGCGCGCAATTAACCCTCA
CTAAAGGGAACAAAAGCTGGAGCTGCAAGC
