>Addgene plasmid #144251 | TFORF2864 | depositor partial sequence | sequence record 284868 | Insert
ACCGCCACCATGGAGGGGTCTCTGGCAGGCAGCCTGGCTGCACCAGATCGTCCCCAAGGCCCAGAGAGAC
TGCCTGGCCCGGCGCCAAGGGAGAACATCGAGGGTGGGGCCGAAGCTGCTGAGGGGGAAGGTGGCATCTT
CCGGTCCACCCGTTACCTGCCTGTCACCAAGGAGGGCCCCCGAGACATTCTGGATGGCAGAGGTGGCATC
TCTGTGGCCAACTTTGACCCAGGCACCTTCAGCCTGATGCGCTGTGACTTCTGCGGGGCTGGCTTCGACA
CACGGGCCGGCCTCTCCAGCCACGCCCGGGCCCACCTACGTGACTTCGGTATCACCAACTGGGAGCTCAC
TGTCTCACCCATCAACATCCTGCAGGAGCTGCTGGCCACCTCTGCTGCTGAGCAGCCCCCCAGCCCCCTG
GGCCGAGAGCCTGGGGGTCCGCCTGGCAGCTTCCTGACCTCCCGTCGGCCCCGCTTACCTCTCACGGTGC
CCTTTCCACCCACCTGGGCTGAGGACCCTGGGCCAGCCTATGGAGATGCCTCAGGCCCAGAGCCAGCACG
AGACATCCGCTGCGAGTTCTGTGGTGAGTTCTTCGAGAACCGCAAGGGCCTCTCGAGCCACGCGCGCTCC
CATCTGCGGCAAATGGGCGTGACCGAGTGGTACGTCAATGGCTCGCCCATCGACACGCTGCGGGAGATCC
TGAAGAGACGGACCCAGTCTCGGCCTGGTGGACCTCCCAACCCACCAGGGCCAAGCCCAAAAGCCCTGGC
CAAGATGATGGGCGGCGCAGGTCCTGGCAGCTCACTGGAAGCCCGCAGCCCCTCGGACCTTCACATCTCA
CCCTTGGCCAAGAAGTTGCCACCACCACCGGGCAGCCCCCTGGGCCACTCACCAACTGCCTCTCCTCCTC
CTACGGCCCGAAAGATGTTCCCAGGCCTGGCTGCACCCTCCTTGCCCAAGAAGCTGAAGCCTGAACAAAT
ACGGGTGGAGATCAAGCGGGAGATGCTGCCGGGGGCCCTTCATGGGGAACTGCACCCATCTGAGGGTCCC
TGGGGGGCACCACGGGAAGACATGACACCCCTGAACCTGTCGTCCCGGGCAGAGCCGGTGCGCGACATCC
GCTGTGAGTTCTGCGGCGAGTTCTTCGAGAACCGCAAGGGCCTGTCGAGTCACGCGCGCTCACACCTGCG
GCAGATGGGTGTGACCGAGTGGTCCGTCAATGGTTCGCCCATCGACACACTGCGAGAGATCCTCAAGAAG
AAGTCCAAGCCGTGCCTCATCAAGAAGGAGCCACCGGCTGGAGACCTGGCCCCTGCCCTGGCTGAGGACG
GGCCTCCCACCGTGGCCCCTGGGCCCGTGCAGTCCCCACTGCCGCTGTCGCCCCTGGCTGGCCGGCCAGG
CAAACCAGGTGCAGGGCCGGCCCAGGTTCCTCGTGAGCTCAGCCTGACGCCCATCACTGGGGCCAAGCCC
TCAGCCACTGGCTACCTGGGCTCAGTGGCAGCCAAGCGGCCCCTGCAGGAGGACCGCCTCCTCCCAGCAG
AGGTCAAGGCCAAGACCTACATCCAGACTGAACTGCCCTTCAAGGCAAAGACCCTTCATGAGAAGACCTC
CCACTCCTCCACCGAGGCCTGCTGCGAGCTGTGTGGCCTTTACTTTGAAAACCGCAAGGCCCTGGCCAGC
CACGCACGGGCACACCTGCGGCAGTTCGGCGTGACCGAGTGGTGCGTCAATGGCTCGCCCATCGAGACAC
TGAGCGAGTGGATCAAACACCGGCCCCAGAAGGTGGGCGCCTACCGCAGCTACATCCAGGGCGGCCGCCC
CTTCACCAAGAAGTTCCGCAGTGCCGGCCATGGCCGTGACAGTGACAAGCGGCCGTCCCTGGGGCTGGCA
CCCGGGGGCCTGGCCGTGGTCGGCCGCAGTGCCGGAGGGGAGCCAGGGCCCGAGGCTGGCCGGGCAGCCG
ACGGTGGTGAGCGGCCTCTGGCAGCCAGCCCGCCAGGCACCGTGAAGGCTGAGGAGCACCAGCGGCAGAA
CATCAACAAATTTGAACGCCGACAAGCCCGCCCTCCAGATGCCTCCGCAGCCCGGGGAGGCGAGGACACC
AATGACCTACAGCAGAAGCTGGAGGAGGTGCGGCAACCCCCACCCCGAGTCCGGCCAGTCCCCTCCCTGG
TGCCCCGGCCCCCCCAGACATCACTTGTCAAGTTCGTGGGCAACATCTACACCCTCAAATGCAGGTTCTG
TGAGGTGGAATTCCAGGGCCCCCTCTCCATCCAGGAAGAGTGGGTGCGGCACTTACAGCGGCACATCCTG
GAGATGAACTTCTCCAAAGCGGACCCCCCACCTGAGGAGTCCCAGGCCCCGCAGGCACAGACAGCGGCGG
CAGAGGCTCCCTAGTAATGAACTAGTCCGTAACTTGAAAGTATTTCGATTTCTTGGCTTTATATATCTTG
TGGAAAGGACGATTATAGCTGGGAGACAAACCAATA
