>Addgene plasmid #144251 | TFORF2864 | depositor partial sequence | sequence record 284869 | Barcode
TTATAGCTGGGAGACAAACCAATA
